Addgene plasmid #111936: Hsh155 T178A
Purpose: This is a shuffle plasmid containing the HSH155 gene and the surrounding genomic regions. It bears a TRP marker for shuffle into a HSH155 deletion strain. It has the T178A mutation
Depositing lab: Aaron Hoskins. Depositing organization: University of Wisconsin, Madison. Publication: Functional Analysis of Hsh155/SF3b1 Interactions with the U2 snRNA/Branch Site Duplex. Carrocci TJ, Paulson JC, Hoskins AA. RNA. 2018 May 11. pii: rna.065664.118. doi: 10.1261/rna.065664.118. PubMed 29752352.
Backbone
  Vector backbone: pRS414
  Backbone manufacturer: ATCC
  Backbone size w/o insert (bp): 4788
  Total vector size (bp): 8124
  Vector type: Bacterial Expression, Yeast Expression
  Selectable markers: TRP1
Growth in bacteria
  Bacterial resistance: Ampicillin, 100 μg/mL
  Growth temperature: 37°C
  Growth strain: DH5alpha
  Copy number: Unknown
Gene/Insert
  Gene/Insert name: Hsh155 T178A
  Species: S. cerevisiae (budding yeast)
  Insert size (bp): 3339
  Mutation: T178A
Terms and licenses: Academic/Nonprofit Terms; Industry Terms: Not Available to Industry
How to cite: Hsh155 T178A was a gift from Aaron Hoskins (Addgene plasmid # 111936 ; http://n2t.net/addgene:111936 ; RRID:Addgene_111936)
