[The description below was written by a language model from this plasmid's Addgene catalogue record and pLannotate feature annotations shown in this document.]
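Description:
Hsh155 T178A is a yeast–E. coli shuttle plasmid built on the pRS414 backbone, a low-copy centromeric vector. In E. coli it replicates from a high-copy ColE1/pUC-type origin and is selected through the β-lactamase (AmpR) gene. In Saccharomyces cerevisiae it is maintained by a CEN6/ARS element, which provides autonomous replication and stable segregation at roughly single-copy levels, and it is selected by the TRP1 auxotrophic marker under its own promoter. The backbone also carries an f1 origin for single-stranded DNA production. Remnants of the lacZα/lac promoter region and T7 and T3 phage promoters flank the cloning site.

The insert of about 3.3 kb is a genomic fragment from S. cerevisiae containing the HSH155 open reading frame and surrounding chromosomal sequence, including a short piece of the neighbouring ABZ2 gene downstream. No heterologous yeast promoter is annotated, and the record describes the flanking genomic regions as part of the insert, so expression presumably relies on the native HSH155 regulatory sequences. HSH155 is the yeast orthologue of the SF3b1 spliceosome component, which contacts pre-mRNA on both sides of the branch site early in spliceosome assembly. This allele carries the T178A substitution.

The plasmid is intended for plasmid shuffling. It is introduced into an HSH155 deletion strain using TRP1 selection, so that the mutant allele can become the cell's only source of this protein. That allows the effect of T178A on viability and splicing to be tested, in the context of work on Hsh155/SF3b1 interactions with the U2 snRNA/branch site duplex.
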