Features (pLannotate 1.2.2; 19 found; start..end, strand, type, name):
     27..45      +  promoter       T7 promoter: promoter for bacteriophage T7 RNA polymerase
    326..3238    +  CDS            HSH155: SF3B1_YEAST - Experimental evidence at protein level: Swiss-Prot protein existence level 1. Contacts pre-mRNA on both sides of the branch site early in spliceosome assembly. From Saccharomyces cerevisiae (strain ATCC 204508 / S288c) (Baker's yeast).
   3440..3493    +  CDS            ABZ2 (fragment): PABC_YEAST - Experimental evidence at protein level: Swiss-Prot protein existence level 1. Converts 4-amino-4-deoxychorismate into 4-aminobenzoate (PABA) and pyruvate. From Saccharomyces cerevisiae (strain ATCC 204508 / S288c) (Baker's yeast).
   3510..3528    -  promoter       T3 promoter: promoter for bacteriophage T3 RNA polymerase
   3573..3589    -  protein_bind   lac operator: The lac repressor binds to the lac operator to inhibit transcription in E. coli. This inhibition can be relieved by adding lactose or isopropyl-β-D-thiogalactopyranoside (IPTG). lac repressor encoded by lacI
   3597..3627    -  promoter       lac promoter: promoter for the E. coli lac operon
   3642..3663    -  protein_bind   CAP binding site: CAP binding activates transcription in the presence of cAMP. E. coli catabolite activator protein
   3676..3768    -  CDS            lacI (fragment): lac repressor; lacI; The lac repressor binds to the lac operator to inhibit transcription in E. coli. This inhibition can be relieved by adding lactose or isopropyl-β-D-thiogalactopyranoside (IPTG).
   3951..4539    -  rep_origin     ori: high-copy-number ColE1/pMB1/pBR322/pUC origin of replication
   4710..5570    -  CDS            AmpR: β-lactamase; bla; confers resistance to ampicillin, carbenicillin, and related antibiotics
   5571..5675    -  promoter       AmpR promoter: bla
   5712..6215    +  misc_feature   CEN/ARS: S. cerevisiae CEN6 centromere fused to an autonomously replicating sequence
   6283..6318    +  CDS            rop (fragment): Rop protein, which maintains plasmids at low copy number; rop
   6420..6469    +  misc_feature   bom (fragment): basis of mobility region from pBR322
   6607..6754    +  promoter       TRP1 promoter: S. cerevisiae TRP1
   6755..7429    +  CDS            TRP1: phosphoribosylanthranilate isomerase, required for tryptophan biosynthesis; S. cerevisiae TRP1; yeast auxotrophic marker
   7480..7531    +  misc_feature   bom (fragment): basis of mobility region from pBR322
   7559..7987    -  rep_origin     f1 ori (sequence partly withheld): f1 bacteriophage origin of replication; arrow indicates direction of (+) strand synthesis
   7991..19      -  CDS            lacZα (fragment) (across the origin): LacZα fragment of β-galactosidase; lacZ fragment
>Addgene plasmid #111936 | Hsh155 T178A | addgene full sequence | sequence record 213558 | Addgene NGS Result
GTAAAACGACGGCCAGTGAGCGCGCGTAATACGACTCACTATAGGGCGAATTGGGTACCGGGCCCCCCCC
TCGAGCATGTACTTTCCGCCTAACTACCATCACCTGTCTTTATTTATTCCGCTGACAGATATGCACAACC
AATTATCGTCTCTTGAAAGCTTTTTAGACGTGATTGCTGTTATTTGGCACGTTGTTAGTATTTAAGCTTA
TTCGGGTTTGCATTGATATTTGCCCGAGCAGAAATCTCCTTCTCGATGAGTTAGAACTGAAACATCTCTT
CAATTACTTATACATAATAAACATAGAAAGCCAGGACCTGTCATCATGAGTCATCCGATTCAATTTGTAA
ACGCTAATAATAGCGATAAGAGCCACCAATTAGGCGGTCAATATTCTATTCCTCAGGATTTGAGGGAAAA
CCTGCAGAAAGAAGCTGCACGTATTGGTGAGAACGAAAAAGATGTGCTACAGGAAAAAATGGAAACTAGG
ACAGTGCAAAATCGAGAGGATTCATACCACAAAAGAAGGTTTGATATGAAGTTTGAGCCGGATTCCGATA
CACAAACTGTTACGTCTTCAGAAAATACCCAAGACGCTGTCGTGCCAAGGAAAAGAAAATCTCGTTGGGA
TGTAAAAGGGTACGAGCCACCTGATGAATCTTCAACAGCGGTCAAAGAAAACTCTGATAGTGCTTTGGTT
AATGTAGAAGGAATCCATGATTTGATGTTTTTTAAACCTTCTGACCATAAATATTTCGCCGACGTTATAT
CCAAAAAACCCATAGATGAGTTAAATAAGGATGAAAAGAAAGAAAGAACCCTGTCGATGTTACTTCTGAA
AATAAAAAATGGCAATGCTGCGAGTAGGAGGACTTCTATGCGGATTTTAACCGATAAAGCTGTTACATTT
GGTCCAGAAATGATATTTAACCGCTTATTGCCCATATTACTAGACAGAAGTTTGGAAGACCAGGAAAGAC
ATCTAATGATCAAGACCATAGATCGCGTCCTTTACCAGCTAGGAGATTTAACAAAACCTTACGTTCACAA
AATACTTGTAGTAGCTGCCCCATTGCTAATAGATGAAGATCCAATGGTTCGTTCAACAGGCCAGGAGATA
ATCACCAATCTGTCTACAGTCGCTGGCCTAAAAACCATTCTAACAGTAATGAGACCTGATATTGAGAATG
AGGATGAGTATGTTAGAAATGTAACTTCAAGAGCGGCGGCTGTGGTGGCAAAAGCCCTTGGTGTTAATCA
ATTGCTTCCTTTCATCAATGCAGCATGCCACTCACGGAAGTCTTGGAAAGCAAGGCATACTGGCATAAAA
ATTGTGCAGCAAATAGGTATACTTTTGGGAATAGGTGTCTTGAATCATCTTACTGGGCTGATGAGTTGTA
TCAAAGACTGCCTAATGGATGATCACGTTCCGGTGCGAATTGTTACAGCACATACTTTATCAACACTAGC
AGAAAATTCTTATCCATATGGTATCGAAGTTTTCAACGTTGTACTGGAGCCATTATGGAAGGGTATAAGA
AGTCATCGTGGTAAAGTGCTATCTTCTTTTTTAAAAGCTGTTGGATCTATGATCCCATTGATGGACCCAG
AGTATGCCGGTTATTATACCACAGAAGCAATGAGAATAATTAGACGTGAATTCGACTCTCCCGATGATGA
AATGAAAAAGACCATTCTTTTAGTATTACAAAAATGTAGCGCTGTAGAATCCATAACGCCAAAATTTCTG
AGAGAAGAAATCGCGCCAGAATTCTTTCAAAAATTTTGGGTCAGACGAGTGGCATTGGATAGACCATTAA
ACAAAGTTGTTACATATACTACTGTTACATTAGCAAAGAAATTAGGTTGTTCTTATACCATTGATAAATT
ATTAACACCATTGAGAGATGAAGCTGAGCCGTTCAGAACAATGGCTGTCCATGCTGTTACTAGAACAGTA
AACTTATTAGGGACAGCAGATTTAGATGAGAGATTAGAAACGAGGCTTATTGATGCGCTCTTGATAGCAT
TTCAAGAACAAACAAATAGTGATTCTATAATCTTTAAAGGGTTTGGGGCAGTGACGGTGTCACTTGACAT
CCGTATGAAACCGTTTTTAGCACCCATTGTGAGTACGATTTTAAATCATTTAAAGCATAAAACTCCCTTG
GTTCGTCAACATGCAGCAGATCTATGTGCCATACTAATACCAGTCATCAAGAACTGTCACGAATTCGAAA
TGTTGAATAAATTGAACATTATATTGTATGAATCCTTAGGCGAAGTATATCCAGAGGTATTAGGTTCTAT
AATCAACGCTATGTACTGTATTACTAGCGTAATGGATTTGGATAAACTACAACCTCCTATTAATCAAATT
TTACCAACCTTAACTCCAATTTTAAGAAACAAGCATAGAAAAGTCGAAGTAAACACTATCAAATTTGTTG
GACTTATTGGTAAATTAGCACCTACCTATGCACCTCCTAAAGAATGGATGAGAATATGTTTTGAACTATT
AGAACTTTTGAAAAGTACAAATAAAGAAATAAGAAGATCAGCAAATGCCACGTTTGGATTCATTGCTGAA
GCAATTGGACCTCACGATGTTCTTGTTGCGTTATTGAACAATTTAAAGGTTCAAGAACGTCAGTTACGTG
TATGCACGGCTGTTGCTATCGGTATCGTTGCTAAAGTGTGTGGTCCTTACAACGTGCTGCCAGTAATCAT
GAATGAATACACAACACCAGAGACTAATGTTCAAAACGGTGTTCTCAAGGCCATGTCATTCATGTTTGAG
TACATTGGTAACATGTCTAAGGATTACATATACTTCATAACACCATTATTAGAAGATGCACTCACCGATA
GGGATTTAGTTCATCGTCAGACAGCGTCGAACGTAATAACCCACTTAGCTTTAAACTGTTCAGGTACAGG
TCACGAAGATGCCTTCATTCATTTAATGAATCTTCTAATACCCAATATTTTTGAAACTTCACCACATGCT
ATTATGCGTATTTTAGAAGGTTTGGAGGCACTGAGTCAAGCTCTTGGCCCTGGACTATTCATGAACTACA
TATGGGCAGGATTGTTCCATCCAGCGAAGAATGTAAGGAAAGCATTTTGGAGGGTGTATAATAACATGTA
CGTAATGTACCAGGACGCCATGGTACCTTTTTACCCCGTTACACCAGACAACAATGAAGAATATATAGAA
GAACTGGATTTAGTTCTGTGAATATATATAGAGCATATAAATAACCACAACTTGTAAGAATATTTTACTT
GACACACCTATATCATCACGTCACGATGCCTTCATAGATTATGATGAAATATAAACAGAACCTGCTATTG
GAAAAAAAAGGGCAGGAAAAAATTTTGTGAAAGTGAGTAAAAGAAAGATGAAGAGCGAGACATGGATAAT
AAGAAATAGATGTCACTAATGGACAATTGGAAGACTGATATGGAAAGTTACGATGAAGGAGGAGCTCCAG
CTTTTGTTCCCTTTAGTGAGGGTTAATTGCGCGCTTGGCGTAATCATGGTCATAGCTGTTTCCTGTGTGA
AATTGTTATCCGCTCACAATTCCACACAACATACGAGCCGGAAGCATAAAGTGTAAAGCCTGGGGTGCCT
AATGAGTGAGCTAACTCACATTAATTGCGTTGCGCTCACTGCCCGCTTTCCAGTCGGGAAACCTGTCGTG
CCAGCTGCATTAATGAATCGGCCAACGCGCGGGGAGAGGCGGTTTGCGTATTGGGCGCTCTTCCGCTTCC
TCGCTCACTGACTCGCTGCGCTCGGTCGTTCGGCTGCGGCGAGCGGTATCAGCTCACTCAAAGGCGGTAA
TACGGTTATCCACAGAATCAGGGGATAACGCAGGAAAGAACATGTGAGCAAAAGGCCAGCAAAAGGCCAG
GAACCGTAAAAAGGCCGCGTTGCTGGCGTTTTTCCATAGGCTCCGCCCCCCTGACGAGCATCACAAAAAT
CGACGCTCAAGTCAGAGGTGGCGAAACCCGACAGGACTATAAAGATACCAGGCGTTTCCCCCTGGAAGCT
CCCTCGTGCGCTCTCCTGTTCCGACCCTGCCGCTTACCGGATACCTGTCCGCCTTTCTCCCTTCGGGAAG
CGTGGCGCTTTCTCATAGCTCACGCTGTAGGTATCTCAGTTCGGTGTAGGTCGTTCGCTCCAAGCTGGGC
TGTGTGCACGAACCCCCCGTTCAGCCCGACCGCTGCGCCTTATCCGGTAACTATCGTCTTGAGTCCAACC
CGGTAAGACACGACTTATCGCCACTGGCAGCAGCCACTGGTAACAGGATTAGCAGAGCGAGGTATGTAGG
CGGTGCTACAGAGTTCTTGAAGTGGTGGCCTAACTACGGCTACACTAGAAGAACAGTATTTGGTATCTGC
GCTCTGCTGAAGCCAGTTACCTTCGGAAAAAGAGTTGGTAGCTCTTGATCCGGCAAACAAACCACCGCTG
GTAGCGGTGGTTTTTTTGTTTGCAAGCAGCAGATTACGCGCAGAAAAAAAGGATCTCAAGAAGATCCTTT
GATCTTTTCTACGGGGTCTGACGCTCAGTGGAACGAAAACTCACGTTAAGGGATTTTGGTCATGAGATTA
TCAAAAAGGATCTTCACCTAGATCCTTTTAAATTAAAAATGAAGTTTTAAATCAATCTAAAGTATATATG
AGTAAACTTGGTCTGACAGTTACCAATGCTTAATCAGTGAGGCACCTATCTCAGCGATCTGTCTATTTCG
TTCATCCATAGTTGCCTGACTCCCCGTCGTGTAGATAACTACGATACGGGAGGGCTTACCATCTGGCCCC
AGTGCTGCAATGATACCGCGAGACCCACGCTCACCGGCTCCAGATTTATCAGCAATAAACCAGCCAGCCG
GAAGGGCCGAGCGCAGAAGTGGTCCTGCAACTTTATCCGCCTCCATCCAGTCTATTAATTGTTGCCGGGA
AGCTAGAGTAAGTAGTTCGCCAGTTAATAGTTTGCGCAACGTTGTTGCCATTGCTACAGGCATCGTGGTG
TCACGCTCGTCGTTTGGTATGGCTTCATTCAGCTCCGGTTCCCAACGATCAAGGCGAGTTACATGATCCC
CCATGTTGTGCAAAAAAGCGGTTAGCTCCTTCGGTCCTCCGATCGTTGTCAGAAGTAAGTTGGCCGCAGT
GTTATCACTCATGGTTATGGCAGCACTGCATAATTCTCTTACTGTCATGCCATCCGTAAGATGCTTTTCT
GTGACTGGTGAGTACTCAACCAAGTCATTCTGAGAATAGTGTATGCGGCGACCGAGTTGCTCTTGCCCGG
CGTCAATACGGGATAATACCGCGCCACATAGCAGAACTTTAAAAGTGCTCATCATTGGAAAACGTTCTTC
GGGGCGAAAACTCTCAAGGATCTTACCGCTGTTGAGATCCAGTTCGATGTAACCCACTCGTGCACCCAAC
TGATCTTCAGCATCTTTTACTTTCACCAGCGTTTCTGGGTGAGCAAAAACAGGAAGGCAAAATGCCGCAA
AAAAGGGAATAAGGGCGACACGGAAATGTTGAATACTCATACTCTTCCTTTTTCAATATTATTGAAGCAT
TTATCAGGGTTATTGTCTCATGAGCGGATACATATTTGAATGTATTTAGAAAAATAAACAAATAGGGGTT
CCGCGCACATTTCCCCGAAAAGTGCCACCTGGGTCCTTTTCATCACGTGCTATAAAAATAATTATAATTT
AAATTTTTTAATATAAATATATAAATTAAAAATAGAAAGTAAAAAAAGAAATTAAAGAAAAAATAGTTTT
TGTTTTCCGAAGATGTAAAAGACTCTAGGGGGATCGCCAACAAATACTACCTTTTATCTTGCTCTTCCTG
CTCTCAGGTATTAATGCCGAATTGTTTCATCTTGTCTGTGTAGAAGACCACACACGAAAATCCTGTGATT
TTACATTTTACTTATCGTTAATCGAATGTATATCTATTTAATCTGCTTTTCTTGTCTAATAAATATATAT
GTAAAGTACGCTTTTTGTTGAAATTTTTTAAACCTTTGTTTATTTTTTTTTCTTCATTCCGTAACTCTTC
TACCTTCTTTATTTACTTTCTAAAATCCAAATACAAAACATAAAAATAAATAAACACAGAGTAAATTCCC
AAATTATTCCATCATTAAAAGATACGAGGCGCGTGTAAGTTACAGGCAAGCGATCCGTCTAAGAAACCAT
TATTATCATGACATTAACCTATAAAAATAGGCGTATCACGAGGCCCTTTCGTCTCGCGCGTTTCGGTGAT
GACGGTGAAAACCTCTGACACATGCAGCTCCCGGAGACGGTCACAGCTTGTCTGTAAGCGGATGCCGGGA
GCAGACAAGCCCGTCAGGGCGCGTCAGCGGGTGTTGGCGGGTGTCGGGGCTGGCTTAACTATGCGGCATC
AGAGCAGATTGTACTGAGAGTGCACCATAGATCACGACATTACTATATATATAATATAGGAAGCATTTAA
TAGAACAGCATCGTAATATATGTGTACTTTGCAGTTATGACGCCAGATGGCAGTAGTGGAAGATATTCTT
TATTGAAAAATAGCTTGTCACCTTACGTACAATCTTGATCCGGAGCTTTTCTTTTTTTGCCGATTAAGAA
TTAATTCGGTCGAAAAAAGAAAAGGAGAGGGCCAAGAGGGAGGGCATTGGTGACTATTGAGCACGTGAGT
ATACGTGATTAAGCACACAAAGGCAGCTTGGAGTATGTCTGTTATTAATTTCACAGGTAGTTCTGGTCCA
TTGGTGAAAGTTTGCGGCTTGCAGAGCACAGAGGCCGCAGAATGTGCTCTAGATTCCGATGCTGACTTGC
TGGGTATTATATGTGTGCCCAATAGAAAGAGAACAATTGACCCGGTTATTGCAAGGAAAATTTCAAGTCT
TGTAAAAGCATATAAAAATAGTTCAGGCACTCCGAAATACTTGGTTGGCGTGTTTCGTAATCAACCTAAG
GAGGATGTTTTGGCTCTGGTCAATGATTACGGCATTGATATCGTCCAACTGCATGGAGATGAGTCGTGGC
AAGAATACCAAGAGTTCCTCGGTTTGCCAGTTATTAAAAGACTCGTATTTCCAAAAGACTGCAACATACT
ACTCAGTGCAGCTTCACAGAAACCTCATTCGTTTATTCCCTTGTTTGATTCAGAAGCAGGTGGGACAGGT
GAACTTTTGGATTGGAACTCGATTTCTGACTGGGTTGGAAGGCAAGAGAGCCCCGAAAGCTTACATTTTA
TGTTAGCTGGTGGACTGACGCCAGAAAATGTTGGTGATGCGCTTAGATTAAATGGCGTTATTGGTGTTGA
TGTAAGCGGAGGTGTGGAGACAAATGGTGTAAAAGACTCTAACAAAATAGCAAATTTCGTCAAAAATGCT
AAGAAATAGGTTATTACTGAGTAGTATTTATTTAAGTATTGTTTGTGCACTTGCCGATCTATGCGGTGTG
AAATACCGCACAGATGCGTAAGGAGAAAATACCGCATCAGGAAATTGTAAGCGTTAATATTTTGTTAAAA
TTCGCGTTAAATTTTTGTTAAATCAGCTCATTTTTTAACCAATAGGCCGAAATCGGCAAAATCCCTTATA
AATCAAAAGAATAGACCGAGATAGGGT
[37 nt withheld, positions 7658-7694]
AAAGAACGTGGACTCCAACGTCAAAGG
[49 nt withheld, positions 7722-7770]
T
[91 nt withheld, positions 7772-7862]
G
[124 nt withheld, positions 7864-7987]
CCATTCGCCATTCAGGCTGCGCAACTGTTGGGAAGGGCGATCGGTGCGGGCCTCTTCGCTATTACGCCAG
CTGGCGAAAGGGGGATGTGCTGCAAGGCGATTAAGTTGGGTAACGCCAGGGTTTTCCCAGTCACGACGTT
